>Addgene plasmid #217067 | pMV-Tc1DR3_Xt | addgene full sequence | sequence record 442085 | Addgene NGS Result
AAAAATAAACAAATAGGGGTTCCGCGCACATTTCCCCGAAAAGTGCCACCTGACGTCTAAGAAACCATTA
TTATCATGACATTAACCTATAAAAATAGGCGTATCACGAGGCCCTTTCGTTGTAAAACGACGGCCAGTCG
AACCACGCAATGCGTCTCGATCCGCAGTGTCTTGCGTCTCTAAGCTTATATATACACTCACCAAAAGGAT
TATTAGGAACACCTGTTCAATTTCTCATTAATGCAATTATCTAATCAACCAATCACATGGCAGTTGCTTC
AATGCATTTAGGGGTGTGGTCCTGGTCAAGACAATCTCCTGAACTCCAAACTGAATGTCAGAACCGGTGC
TAGCAATTCTACCGGGTAGGGGAGGCGCTTTTCCCAAGGCAGTCTGGAGCATGCGCTTTAGCAGCCCCGC
TGGGCACTTGGCGCTACACAAGTGGCCTCTGGCCTCGCACACATTCCACATCCACCGGTAGGCGCCAACC
GGCTCCGTTCTTTGGTGGCCCCTTCGCGCCACCTTCTACTCCTCCCCTAGTCAGGAAGTTCCCCCCCGCC
CCGCAGCTCGCGTCGTGCAGGACGTGACAAATGGAAGTAGCACGTCTCACTAGTCTCGTGCAGATGGACA
GCACCGCTGAGCAATGGAAGCGGGTAGGCCTTTGGGGCAGCGGCCAATAGCAGCTTTGCTCCTTCGCTTT
CTGGGCTCAGAGGCTGGGAAGGGGTGGGTCCGGGGGCGGGCTCAGGGGCGGGCTCAGGGGCGGGGCGGGC
GCCCGAAGGTCCTCCGGAGGCCCGGCATTCTGCACGCTTCAAAAGCGCACGTCTGCCGCGCTGTTCTCCT
CTTCCTCATCTCCGGGCCTTTCGACCTGCAGCCAACGCCACCATGGGGACCGAGTACAAGCCCACGGTGC
GCCTCGCCACCCGCGACGACGTCCCCCGGGCCGTACGCACCCTCGCCGCCGCGTTCGCCGACTACCCCGC
CACGCGCCACACCGTCGACCCGGACCGCCACATCGAGCGGGTCACCGAGCTGCAAGAACTCTTCCTCACG
CGCGTCGGGCTCGACATCGGCAAGGTGTGGGTCGCGGACGACGGCGCCGCGGTGGCGGTCTGGACCACGC
CGGAGAGCGTCGAAGCGGGGGCGGTGTTCGCCGAGATCGGCCCGCGCATGGCCGAGTTGAGCGGTTCCCG
GCTGGCCGCGCAGCAACAGATGGAAGGCCTCCTGGCGCCGCACCGGCCCAAGGAGCCCGCGTGGTTCCTG
GCCACCGTCGGCGTCTCGCCCGACCACCAGGGCAAGGGTCTGGGCAGCGCCGTCGTGCTCCCCGGAGTGG
AGGCGGCCGAGCGCGCCGGGGTGCCCGCCTTCCTGGAGACCTCCGCGCCCCGCAACCTCCCCTTCTACGA
GCGGCTCGGCTTCACCGTCACCGCCGACGTCGAGGTGCCCGAAGGACCGCGCACCTGGTGCATGACCCGC
AAGCCCGGTGCCATCGATGCCACTAACTTCTCCCTGTTGAAACAAGCAGGGGATGTCGAAGAGAATCCCG
GGCCAATGGTGAGCAAGGGCGAGGAGCTGTTCACCGGGGTGGTGCCCATCCTGGTCGAGCTGGACGGCGA
CGTAAACGGCCACAAGTTCAGCGTGTCCGGCGAGGGCGAGGGCGATGCCACCTACGGCAAGCTGACCCTG
AAGTTCATCTGCACCACCGGCAAGCTGCCCGTGCCCTGGCCCACCCTCGTGACCACCCTGACCTACGGCG
TGCAGTGCTTCAGCCGCTACCCCGACCACATGAAGCAGCACGACTTCTTCAAGTCCGCCATGCCCGAAGG
CTACGTCCAGGAGCGCACCATCTTCTTCAAGGACGACGGCAACTACAAGACCCGCGCCGAGGTGAAGTTC
GAGGGCGACACCCTGGTGAACCGCATCGAGCTGAAGGGCATCGACTTCAAGGAGGACGGCAACATCCTGG
GGCACAAGCTGGAGTACAACTACAACAGCCACAACGTCTATATCATGGCCGACAAGCAGAAGAACGGCAT
CAAGGTGAACTTCAAGATCCGCCACAACATCGAGGACGGCAGCGTGCAGCTCGCCGACCACTACCAGCAG
AACACCCCCATCGGCGACGGCCCCGTGCTGCTGCCCGACAACCACTACCTGAGCACCCAGTCCGCCCTGA
GCAAAGACCCCAACGAGAAGCGCGATCACATGGTCCTGCTGGAGTTCGTGACCGCCGCCGGGATCACTCT
CGGCATGGACGAGCTGTACAAGTAATTAATTAAGCTCGCTGATCAGCCTCGACTGTGCCTTCTAGTTGCC
AGCCATCTGTTGTTTGCCCCTCCCCCGTGCCTTCCTTGACCCTGGAAGGTGCCACTCCCACTGTCCTTTC
CTAATAAAATGAGGAAATTGCATCGCATTGTCTGAGTAGGTGTCATTCTATTCTGGGGGGTGGGGTGGGG
CAGGACAGCAAGGGGGAGGATTGGGAAGACAATAGCAGGCATGCTGGGGATGCGGTGGGCTCTATGGCTT
CTGAGGCGCGCCCTCGAGTATGGTGTTCCTAATAATCCTTTTGGTGTGTGTATATATGGGCCCAGAGACG
GAGTCACTGCCAACCGAGACGGTCATAGCTGTTTCCTGTGTGCCGCTTCCTCGCTCACTGACTCGCTGCG
CTCGGTCGTTCGGCTGCGGCGAGCGGTATCAGCTCACTCAAAGGCGGTAATACGGTTACCCACAGAATCA
GGGGATAACGCAGGAAAGAACATGTGAGCAAAAGGCCAGCAAAAGGCCAGGAACCGTAAAAAGGCCGCGT
TGCTGGCGTTTTTCCATAGGCTCCGCCCCCCTGACGAGCATCACAAAAATCGACGCTCAAGTCAGAGGTG
GCGAAACCCGACAGGACTATAAAGATACCAGGCGTTTCCCCCTGGAAGCTCCCTCGTGCGCTCTCCTGTT
CCGACCCTGCCGCTTACCGGATACCTGTCCGCCTTTCTCCCTTCGGGAAGCGTGGCGCTTTCTCATAGCT
CACGCTGTAGGTATCTCAGTTCGGTGTAGGTCGTTCGCTCCAAGCTGGGCTGTGTGCACGAACCCCCCGT
TCAGCCCGACCGCTGCGCCTTATCCGGTAACTATCGTCTTGAGTCCAACCCGGTAAGACACGACTTATCG
CCACTGGCAGCAGCCACTGGTAACAGGATTAGCAGAGCGAGGTATGTAGGCGGTGCTACAGAGTTCTTGA
AGTGGTGGCCTAACTACGGCTACACTAGAAGAACAGTATTTGGTATCTGCGCTCTGCTGAAGCCAGTTAC
CTTCGGAAAAAGAGTTGGTAGCTCTTGATCCGGCAAACAAACCACCGCTGGTAGCGGTGGTTTTTTTGTT
TGCAAGCAGCAGATTACGCGCAGAAAAAAAGGATCTCAAGAAGATCCTTTGATCTTTTCTACGGGGTCTG
ACGCTCAGTGGAACGAAAACTCACGTTAAGGGATTTTGGTCATGAGATTATCAAAAAGGATCTTCACCTA
GATCCTTTTAAATTAAAAATGAAGTTTTAAATCAATCTAAAGTATATATGAGTAAACTTGGTCTGACAGT
TACCAATGCTTAATCAGTGAGGCACCTATCTCAGCGATCTGTCTCTTTCGTTCATCCATAGTTGCCTGAC
TCCCCGTCGTGTAGATAACTACGATACGGGAGGGCTTACCATCTGGCCCCAGTGCTGCAATAATACCGCG
GGACCCACGCTCACCGGCTCCAGATTTATCAGCAATAAACCAGCCAGCCGGAAGGGCCGAGCGCAGAAGT
GGTCCTGCAACTTTATCCGCCTCCATCCAGTCTATTAATTGTTGCCGGGAAGCTAGAGTAAGTAGTTCGC
CAGTTAATAGTTTGCGCAACGTTGTTGCCATCGCTACAGGCATCGTGGTATCACGCTCGTCGTTTGGTAT
GGCTTCATTCAGCTCCGGTTCCCAACGATCAAGGCGAGTTACATGATCCCCCATGTTGCGCAAAAAAGCG
GTTAGCTCCTTCGGTCCTCCGATCGTTGTCAGAAGTAAGTTGGCCGCCGTGTTATCACTCATGGTTATGG
CAGCACTACATAATTCTCTTACTGTCATGCCATCCGTAAGATGCTTTTCTGTGACTGGTGAGTACTCAAC
CAAGTCATTCTGAGAATAGTGTATGCGGCGACCGAGTTGCTCTTGCCCGGCGTCAATACGGGATAATACC
GCGCCACATAGCAGAACTTTAAAAGTGCTCATCATTGGAAAACGTTCTTCGGGGCGAAAACTCTCAAGGA
TCTTACCGCTGTTGAGATCCAGTTCGATGTAACCCACTCGTGCACCCAACTGATCTTCAGCATCTTTTAC
TTTCACCAGCGTTTCTGGGTGAGCAAAAACAGGAAGGCAAAATGCCGCAAAAAAGGGAATAAGGGCGACA
CGGAAATGTTGAATACTCATACTCTTCCTTTTTCAATATTATTGAAGCATTTATCAGGGTTATTGTCTCA
TGAGCGGATACATATTTGAATGTATTTAG
Features (pLannotate 1.2.2; 8 found; start..end, strand, type, name):
    118..138     -  CDS            lacZα (fragment): LacZα fragment of β-galactosidase; lacZ fragment
    364..863     +  promoter       PGK promoter: mouse phosphoglycerate kinase 1 promoter
    888..1482    +  CDS            PuroR (fragment): puromycin N-acetyltransferase; pac from Streptomyces alboniger; confers resistance to puromycin
   1546..2265    +  CDS            EGFP: the original enhanced GFP (Yang et al., 1996) mammalian codon-optimized
   2293..2517    +  polyA_signal   bGH poly(A) signal: bovine growth hormone polyadenylation signal
   2811..3399    -  rep_origin     ori: high-copy-number ColE1/pMB1/pBR322/pUC origin of replication
   3570..4430    -  CDS            AmpR: β-lactamase; bla; confers resistance to ampicillin, carbenicillin, and related antibiotics
   4431..26      -  promoter       AmpR promoter (across the origin): bla
