[The description below was written by a language model from this plasmid's Addgene catalogue record and pLannotate feature annotations shown in this document.]
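Description:
pMV-Tc1DR3_Xt is a 4.5 kb donor plasmid carrying the terminal inverted repeats (TIRs) of the Tc1DR3_Xt DNA transposon, built on the pMV backbone and catalogued as a mammalian expression vector. It is propagated in E. coli through a high-copy ColE1/pUC-type origin of replication and selected with ampicillin via a β-lactamase gene driven by its own bla promoter. A short remnant of lacZα is also detected in the backbone and has no evident functional role.

The annotated payload is a reporter/selection cassette. A mouse PGK promoter drives a puromycin N-acetyltransferase coding sequence (annotated as a fragment), followed shortly downstream by EGFP and terminated by a bovine growth hormone polyadenylation signal. The close spacing of PuroR and EGFP under a single promoter and polyA suggests a linked or co-expressed arrangement, but the feature table does not annotate any linker such as a 2A peptide, so the exact connection is not stated. The transposon TIRs, listed as synthetic, were not picked up by the automated annotation. By the logic of a donor plasmid they would be expected in the unannotated regions flanking the cassette, though their positions are not recorded, and the cloning sites are listed as unknown.

As a donor, the plasmid supplies the mobilisable element only, since no transposase gene is annotated. The enzyme would therefore presumably be supplied in trans, excising the TIR-flanked cassette and integrating it into the host genome. Integration events could then be scored by puromycin resistance or stable EGFP fluorescence. The plasmid comes from a survey of DNA transposon activity in human cells aimed at expanding genome engineering tools.
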