Addgene plasmid #217067: pMV-Tc1DR3_Xt
Purpose: Donor plasmid of Tc1DR3_Xt Transposon
Depositing lab: Haoyi Wang. Depositing organization: Institute of Zoology, Chinese Academy of Sciences. Publication: Heterologous survey of 130 DNA transposons in human cells highlights their functional divergence and expands the genome engineering toolbox. Zhang T, Tan S, Tang N, Li Y, Zhang C, Sun J, Guo Y, Gao H, Cai Y, Sun W, Wang C, Fu L, Ma H, Wu Y, Hu X, Zhang X, Gee P, Yan W, Zhao Y, Chen Q, Guo B, Wang H, Zhang YE. Cell. 2024 Jul 11;187(14):3741-3760.e30. doi: 10.1016/j.cell.2024.05.007. Epub 2024 Jun 5. PubMed 38843831.
Backbone
  Vector backbone: pMV
  Vector type: Mammalian Expression
Growth in bacteria
  Bacterial resistance: Ampicillin, 100 μg/mL
  Growth temperature: 37°C
  Growth strain: DH5alpha
  Copy number: High Copy
Gene/Insert
  Gene/Insert name: TIRs of Tc1DR3_Xt transposon (alt name: Tc1DR3_Xt)
  Species: Synthetic
  Cloning method: Restriction Enzyme; 5′ cloning site Unknown (unknown if destroyed); 3′ cloning site Unknown (unknown if destroyed)
Terms and licenses: Academic/Nonprofit Terms; Industry Terms: Not Available to Industry
How to cite: pMV-Tc1DR3_Xt was a gift from Haoyi Wang (Addgene plasmid # 217067 ; http://n2t.net/addgene:217067 ; RRID:Addgene_217067)
